>Addgene plasmid #209471 | EC67845 | addgene full sequence | sequence record 413845 | Addgene NGS Result
CTAAATTGTAAGCGTTAATATTTTGTTAAAATTCGCGTTAAATTTTTGTTAAATCAGCTCATTTTTTAAC
CAATAGGCCGAAATCGGCAAAATCCCTTATAAATCAAAAGAATAGACCGAGATAGGGTTGAGTGGCCGCT
ACAGGGCGCTCCCATTCGCCATTCAGGCTGCGCAACTGTTGGGAAGGGCGTTTCGGTGCGGGCCTCTTCG
CTATTACGCCAGCTGGCGAAAGGGGGATGTGCTGCAAGGCGATTAAGTTGGGTAACGCCAGGGTTTTCCC
AGTCACGACGTTGTAAAACGACGGCCAGTGAGCGCGACGTAATACGACTCACTATAGGGCGAATTGGCGG
AAGGCCGTCAAGGCCGCATCGCATGAAGACAAGCAACTCACAGAGTGCCCCTCATTTATGTCAAACTATA
CACTTATCATGTCTGACATGACTTTGCAGTTAATTTTTTTGAACGGTGTCATGCTTTGCACAATTGTCCT
CCATCTATAATGTTTTACAAGAAACTATTTAATACTGTATTAACCTTTGCAGTAGGCATACTTGGTACCA
TAATTATCTACATGCTGTCATGTGGAGCTCGTGGTACATACAGTAGTTTTTTTGTTACTAAATACGGAGT
ACATTCGTATATGATATGTTCCCTAATTAGTTGCATCACTTTTTTGTCCTCATTGCTGCTCTACTCTAAA
CTTATGTTCCAGACAAGCCTACAACTGAGTCAGCCTGTCAGAGTTCTACTGTGTTTGGATAGATGTTCTA
GTGCAACTTTCTTCTTGTATGTTTAGTTAATCATAAGGACTCATTTTCTTACTACCTCCGGGACAGATGT
TTCTCAGATGGGCCGGGCTCTCTCTGCCCAGCAGGCAGCAGCAGCCCGACCTCATGGGCCAGCACCCACC
ACGAGTTCCAGCTAGGGGGTGTTGCTGCCTAACACTAACACTAACATTAGTCCCACCTCGCCAGTTTGCA
GGGATCGGAACCAGCTTATAAGCTGAGCTGAGGAAGAAGGTAGCAAAATTACTGATGAGTCCGTGAGGAC
GAAACGAGTAAGCTCGTCTAATTTCTACTAAGTGTAGATTGAGACCGCAGCTGGCACGACAGGTTTGCCG
ACTGGAAAGCGGGCAGTGAGCGCAACGCAATTAATGTGAGTTAGCTCACTCATTAGGCACCCCAGGCTTT
ACACTTTATGCTTCCGGCTCGTATGTTGTGTGGAATTGTGAGCGGATAACAATTTCACACAGGAAACAGC
TATGACCATGATTACGCCAAGCTTGCATGCCTGCAGGTCGACTCTAGAGGATCCCCGGGTACCGAGCTCG
AATTCACTGGCCGTCGTTTTACAACGTCGTGACTGGGAAAACCCTGGCGTTACCCAACTTAATCGCCTTG
CAGCACATCCCCCTTTCGCCAGCTGGCGTAATAGCGAAGAGGCCCGCACCGATCGCCCTTCCCAACAGTT
GCGCAGCCTGAATGGCGAATGGCGCCTGATGCGGTATTTTCTCCTTACGCATCTGTGCGGTATTTCACAC
CGCATATGGTGCACTCTCAGTACAATCTGCTCTGATGCCGCATAGTTAAGCCAGCCCCGACACCCGCCAA
CACCCGCTGACGCGCCCTGACGGGCTTGTCTGCTCCCGGCATCCGCTTACAGACAAGCTGTGACGGTCTC
AGGCCGGCATGGTCCCAGCCTCCTCGCTGGCGCCGGCTGGGCAACATGCTTCGGCATGGCGAATGGGACT
TTTTACTATTGTCTTCCTGGCCTGGGCCTCATGGGCCTTCCGCTCACTGCCCGCTTTCCAGTCGGGAAAC
CTGTCGTGCCAGCTGCATTAACATGGTCATAGCTGTTTCCTTGCGTATTGGGCGCTCTCCGCTTCCTCGC
TCACTGACTCGCTGCGCTCGGTCGTTCGGGTAAAGCCTGGGGTGCCTAATGAGCAAAAGGCCAGCAAAAG
GCCAGGAACCGTAAAAAGGCCGCGTTGCTGGCGTTTTTCCATAGGCTCCGCCCCCCTGACGAGCATCACA
AAAATCGACGCTCAAGTCAGAGGTGGCGAAACCCGACAGGACTATAAAGATACCAGGCGTTTCCCCCTGG
AAGCTCCCTCGTGCGCTCTCCTGTTCCGACCCTGCCGCTTACCGGATACCTGTCCGCCTTTCTCCCTTCG
GGAAGCGTGGCGCTTTCTCATAGCTCACGCTGTAGGTATCTCAGTTCGGTGTAGGTCGTTCGCTCCAAGC
TGGGCTGTGTGCACGAACCCCCCGTTCAGCCCGACCGCTGCGCCTTATCCGGTAACTATCGTCTTGAGTC
CAACCCGGTAAGACACGACTTATCGCCACTGGCAGCAGCCACTGGTAACAGGATTAGCAGAGCGAGGTAT
GTAGGCGGTGCTACAGAGTTCTTGAAGTGGTGGCCTAACTACGGCTACACTAGAAGAACAGTATTTGGTA
TCTGCGCTCTGCTGAAGCCAGTTACCTTCGGAAAAAGAGTTGGTAGCTCTTGATCCGGCAAACAAACCAC
CGCTGGTAGCGGTGGTTTTTTTGTTTGCAAGCAGCAGATTACGCGCAGAAAAAAAGGATCTCAAGAAGAT
CCTTTGATCTTTTCTACGGGGTCTGACGCTCAGTGGAACGAAAACTCACGTTAAGGGATTTTGGTCATGA
GATTATCAAAAAGGATCTTCACCTAGATCCTTTTAAATTAAAAATGAAGTTTTAAATCAATCTAAAGTAT
ATATGAGTAAACTTGGTCTGACAGTTACCAATGCTTAATCAGTGAGGCACCTATCTCAGCGATCTGTCTA
TTTCGTTCATCCATAGTTGCCTGACTCCCCGTCGTGTAGATAACTACGATACGGGAGGGCTTACCATCTG
GCCCCAGTGCTGCAATGATACCGCGAGAACCACGCTCACCGGCTCCAGATTTATCAGCAATAAACCAGCC
AGCCGGAAGGGCCGAGCGCAGAAGTGGTCCTGCAACTTTATCCGCCTCCATCCAGTCTATTAATTGTTGC
CGGGAAGCTAGAGTAAGTAGTTCGCCAGTTAATAGTTTGCGCAACGTTGTTGCCATTGCTACAGGCATCG
TGGTGTCACGCTCGTCGTTTGGTATGGCTTCATTCAGCTCCGGTTCCCAACGATCAAGGCGAGTTACATG
ATCCCCCATGTTGTGCAAAAAAGCGGTTAGCTCCTTCGGTCCTCCGATCGTTGTCAGAAGTAAGTTGGCC
GCAGTGTTATCACTCATGGTTATGGCAGCACTGCATAATTCTCTTACTGTCATGCCATCCGTAAGATGCT
TTTCTGTGACTGGTGAGTACTCAACCAAGTCATTCTGAGAATAGTGTATGCGGCGACCGAGTTGCTCTTG
CCCGGCGTCAATACGGGATAATACCGCGCCACATAGCAGAACTTTAAAAGTGCTCATCATTGGAAAACGT
TCTTCGGGGCGAAAACTCTCAAGGATCTTACCGCTGTTGAGATCCAGTTCGATGTAACCCACTCGTGCAC
CCAACTGATCTTCAGCATCTTTTACTTTCACCAGCGTTTCTGGGTGAGCAAAAACAGGAAGGCAAAATGC
CGCAAAAAAGGGAATAAGGGCGACACGGAAATGTTGAATACTCATACTCTTCCTTTTTCAATATTATTGA
AGCATTTATCAGGGTTATTGTCTCATGAGCGGATACATATTTGAATGTATTTAGAAAAATAAACAAATAG
GGGTTCCGCGCACATTTCCCCGAAAAGTGCCAC
Features (pLannotate 1.2.2; 16 found; start..end, strand, type, name):
      3..134     -  rep_origin     M13 ori (fragment): M13 bacteriophage origin of replication; arrow indicates direction of (+) strand synthesis
    155..311     -  CDS            lacZα (fragment): LacZα fragment of β-galactosidase; lacZ fragment
    320..338     +  promoter       T7 promoter: promoter for bacteriophage T7 RNA polymerase
   1032..1055    +  misc_RNA       sTRSV HHRz (fragment): hammerhead ribozyme from the tobacco ringspot virus satellite RNA (Khvorova et al., 2003)
   1097..1139    +  CDS            lacI (fragment): lac repressor; lacI; The lac repressor binds to the lac operator to inhibit transcription in E. coli. This inhibition can be relieved by adding lactose or isopropyl-β-D-thiogalactopyranoside (IPTG).
   1152..1173    +  protein_bind   CAP binding site: CAP binding activates transcription in the presence of cAMP. E. coli catabolite activator protein
   1188..1218    +  promoter       lac promoter: promoter for the E. coli lac operon
   1226..1242    +  protein_bind   lac operator: The lac repressor binds to the lac operator to inhibit transcription in E. coli. This inhibition can be relieved by adding lactose or isopropyl-β-D-thiogalactopyranoside (IPTG). lac repressor encoded by lacI
   1279..1335    -  misc_feature   MCS: pUC18/19 multiple cloning site
   1332..1489    +  CDS            lacZα (fragment): LacZα fragment of β-galactosidase; lacZ fragment
   1495..1594    -  misc_feature   bom (fragment): basis of mobility region from pBR322
   1794..1841    -  CDS            lacI (fragment): lac repressor; lacI; The lac repressor binds to the lac operator to inhibit transcription in E. coli. This inhibition can be relieved by adding lactose or isopropyl-β-D-thiogalactopyranoside (IPTG).
   1878..1918    -  rep_origin     RSF ori (fragment): Plasmids containing the RSF 1030 origin of replication can be propagated in E. coli cells that contain additional plasmids with compatible origins.
   1996..2584    -  rep_origin     ori: high-copy-number ColE1/pMB1/pBR322/pUC origin of replication
   2755..3615    -  CDS            AmpR: β-lactamase; bla; confers resistance to ampicillin, carbenicillin, and related antibiotics
   3616..3720    -  promoter       AmpR promoter: bla
