[The description below was written by a language model from this plasmid's Addgene catalogue record and pLannotate feature annotations shown in this document.]
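Description:
EC67845 is a small (about 3.7 kb), high-copy E. coli plasmid that serves as a Golden Gate level 1, position 2 module in a CRISPR mutagenesis toolkit developed for barley and wheat. The backbone is not named in the record, but the feature table shows a ColE1/pUC-type origin of replication and an ampicillin resistance gene (β-lactamase with its own promoter) for propagation and selection in bacteria. It also lists a T7 promoter and short fragments of M13 ori, bom, lacI and RSF ori that appear to be backbone remnants or partial annotation matches.

The payload is a guide RNA expression cassette for Cas12a from Lachnospiraceae bacterium, described as HH-DR-HDV and driven by the HvU3 promoter, presumably a barley U3 small nuclear RNA promoter. In this type of arrangement the Cas12a direct repeat and spacer are flanked by a hammerhead ribozyme upstream and a hepatitis delta virus ribozyme downstream, so that self-cleavage trims the transcript to a crRNA with defined ends. The annotation detects only a partial hammerhead ribozyme match. The HvU3 promoter, direct repeat and HDV ribozyme are not annotated and are known only from the catalogue fields. Immediately downstream of the hammerhead fragment lies a lacZα cassette (CAP binding site, lac promoter and operator, pUC multiple cloning site, lacZα fragment), consistent with the listed LacZ marker. Its position suggests a blue/white screening dropout that is replaced when a target-specific spacer is inserted, although the record does not state this or name the cloning sites. No Cas12a nuclease coding sequence is present. The completed guide module would be assembled with other level 1 parts into a higher-level plant transformation construct.
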