Addgene plasmid #209471: EC67845
Depositing lab: Wendy Harwood & Cristobal Uauy. Publication: An optimised CRISPR Cas9 and Cas12a mutagenesis toolkit for Barley and Wheat. Lawrenson T, Clarke M, Kirby R, Forner M, Steuernagel B, Brown JKM, Harwood W. Plant Methods. 2024 Aug 13;20(1):123. doi: 10.1186/s13007-024-01234-y. PubMed 39138524.
Backbone
  Vector backbone: Unknown
  Vector type: CRISPR
  Selectable markers: LacZ
Growth in bacteria
  Bacterial resistance: Ampicillin, 100 μg/mL
  Growth temperature: 37°C
  Growth strain: DH5alpha
  Copy number: High Copy
Gene/Insert
  Gene/Insert name: Cas12a HH-DR-HDV
  Species: Lachnospiraceae bacterium
  Promoter: HvU3
  Cloning method: Restriction Enzyme; 5′ cloning site unknown (unknown if destroyed)
Terms and licenses: Academic/Nonprofit Terms; Industry Terms: Not Available to Industry
Depositor comments: GoldeGate level 1 position 2
How to cite: EC67845 was a gift from Wendy Harwood & Cristobal Uauy (Addgene plasmid # 209471 ; http://n2t.net/addgene:209471 ; RRID:Addgene_209471)
